Addgene plasmid #129053: pSpdCas9-huTET1CD-T2A-mCherry(PX458)-SgmouseTSDR-1
Purpose: targeted DNA demethylation_mouse_TSDR, expression of dCas9-huTET1CD-T2A-mCherry and sgRNA1 targeting mouse TSDR
Depositing lab: Julia K Polansky. Depositing organization: Charite Universitaetsmedizin Berlin. Publication: Targeted De-Methylation of the FOXP3-TSDR Is Sufficient to Induce Physiological FOXP3 Expression but Not a Functional Treg Phenotype. Kressler C, Gasparoni G, Nordstrom K, Hamo D, Salhab A, Dimitropoulos C, Tierling S, Reinke P, Volk HD, Walter J, Hamann A, Polansky JK. Front Immunol. 2021 Jan 7;11:609891. doi: 10.3389/fimmu.2020.609891. eCollection 2020. PubMed 33488615.
Backbone
  Vector backbone: PX458
  Backbone manufacturer: Feng Zhang (Addgene plasmid # 48138)
  Vector type: Mammalian Expression
Growth in bacteria
  Bacterial resistance: Ampicillin, 100 μg/mL
  Growth temperature: 37°C
  Growth strain: DH5alpha
  Copy number: Unknown
Gene/Insert
  Gene/Insert name: dCas9-huTET1CD, SgRNA1 (mouseTSDR) (alt name: dCas9-huTET1CD-T2A-mCherry)
  gRNA/shRNA sequence: CTTGAGATTCTAAAATCCGT
  Species: Synthetic
  Mutation: dCas9 (D10A;H840A)
  Promoter: CbH (for dCas9-huTET1CD-T2A-EGFP) U6 (for sgRNA)
  Tag / fusion protein: HA-Tag, NLS (N terminal on insert); T2A-mCherry (C terminal on backbone)
  Cloning method: Restriction Enzyme; 5′ cloning site Unknown (unknown if destroyed); 3′ cloning site Unknown (unknown if destroyed)
  Sequencing primers: 5′ SgRNA-cloning-site: hU6-F (GAGGGCCTATTTCCCATGATT)
Resource information
  A portion of this plasmid was derived from a plasmid made by: mCherry (BbsI removed) from Nicola Patron (Addgene plasmid # 50316); HA tag-NLS-dCas9 from Rudolf Jaenisch (Addgene plasmid # 48223); huTET1CD from Keith Joung (Addgene plasmid # 49236)
Terms and licenses: Academic/Nonprofit Terms; Industry Terms: Not Available to Industry
How to cite: pSpdCas9-huTET1CD-T2A-mCherry(PX458)-SgmouseTSDR-1 was a gift from Julia K Polansky (Addgene plasmid # 129053 ; http://n2t.net/addgene:129053 ; RRID:Addgene_129053)
