[The description below was written by a language model from this plasmid's Addgene catalogue record and pLannotate feature annotations shown in this document.]
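Description:
pSpdCas9-huTET1CD-T2A-mCherry(PX458)-SgmouseTSDR-1 is a mammalian expression plasmid of about 11.4 kb, built on the PX458 all-in-one CRISPR backbone and designed for targeted DNA demethylation rather than genome cutting. It is propagated in E. coli through a high-copy ColE1/pUC-type origin with ampicillin selection (AmpR under its own bla promoter). The backbone also carries an f1/M13 phage origin and a single AAV2 ITR, a remnant of the parental vector that is not sufficient for AAV packaging.

The plasmid holds two expression units. A human U6 RNA polymerase III promoter drives a Streptococcus pyogenes-type sgRNA (guide plus scaffold) directed at the mouse TSDR, the Treg-specific demethylated region of the Foxp3 locus according to the associated publication title. Downstream, the CBh hybrid promoter (CMV enhancer, chicken β-actin promoter and a hybrid CBA/MVM intron) drives one open reading frame that ends at a bGH polyadenylation signal. This frame encodes an N-terminal HA tag and NLS, catalytically dead Cas9 (D10A, H840A), and the catalytic domain of human TET1, with nucleoplasmin NLS fragments after both the Cas9 and TET1 segments. A T2A self-cleaving peptide then links mCherry. dCas9 binds the guide-specified site without cleaving it and brings along the TET1 dioxygenase, which oxidises 5-methylcytosine to initiate active demethylation. The co-translated but separated mCherry marks transfected cells for identification or sorting.

The promoter field of the record mentions EGFP, but the construct name, tag field and both feature tables indicate mCherry. The depositor sequence and the repository's partial NGS assembly agree in feature order and differ only slightly in length. The T2A itself is not annotated in either table.
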