Features (pLannotate 1.2.2; 21 found; start..end, strand, type, name):
      1..241     +  promoter       U6 promoter: RNA polymerase III promoter for human U6 snRNA
    271..346     +  misc_RNA       gRNA scaffold: guide RNA scaffold for the Streptococcus pyogenes CRISPR/Cas9 system
    353..396     +  misc_RNA       gRNA scaffold (fragment): guide RNA scaffold for the Streptococcus pyogenes CRISPR/Cas9 system
    443..728     +  enhancer       CMV enhancer: human cytomegalovirus immediate early enhancer; contains an 18-bp deletion relative to the standard CMV enhancer
    730..1007    +  promoter       chicken β-actin promoter: No description available
   1008..1236    +  intron         hybrid intron: hybrid between chicken β-actin (CBA) and minute virus of mice (MMV) introns (Gray et al., 2011)
   1257..1284    +  CDS            3xHA (fragment): three tandem HA epitope tags
   1317..5417    +  CDS            Cas9: Cas9 (Csn1) endonuclease from the Streptococcus pyogenes Type II CRISPR/Cas system generates RNA-guided double strand breaks in DNA
   5418..5451    +  CDS            nucleoplasmin NLS (fragment): bipartite nuclear localization signal from nucleoplasmin
   5463..7616    +  CDS            TET1 (fragment): TET1_HUMAN - Also known as CXXC6, KIAA1676, LCX. Experimental evidence at protein level: Swiss-Prot protein existence level 1. Dioxygenase that catalyzes the conversion of the modified genomic base 5-methylcytosine (5mC) into 5-hydroxymethylcytosine (5hmC) and plays a key role in active DNA demethylation. Also mediates subsequent conversion of 5hmC into 5-formylcytosine (5fC), and conversion of 5fC to 5-carboxylcytosine (5caC). Conversion of 5mC into 5hmC, 5fC and 5caC probably constitutes the first step in cytosine demethylation. Methylation at the C5 position of cytosine bases is an epigenet
   7619..7643    +  CDS            nucleoplasmin NLS (fragment): bipartite nuclear localization signal from nucleoplasmin
   7713..8419    +  CDS            mCherry (fragment): monomeric derivative of DsRed fluorescent protein (Shaner et al., 2004) mammalian codon-optimized
   8454..8565    +  polyA_signal   bGH poly(A) signal: bovine growth hormone polyadenylation signal
   8670..8810    +  repeat_region  AAV2 ITR: inverted terminal repeat of adeno-associated virus serotype 2 inverted
   8815..8866    -  misc_feature   bom (fragment): basis of mobility region from pBR322
   8885..9265    +  rep_origin     M13 ori (sequence partly withheld): M13 bacteriophage origin of replication; arrow indicates direction of (+) strand synthesis
   9341..9390    -  misc_feature   bom (fragment): basis of mobility region from pBR322
   9492..9527    -  CDS            rop (fragment): Rop protein, which maintains plasmids at low copy number; rop
   9622..9726    +  promoter       AmpR promoter: bla
   9727..10587   +  CDS            AmpR: β-lactamase; bla; confers resistance to ampicillin, carbenicillin, and related antibiotics
  10758..11346   +  rep_origin     ori: high-copy-number ColE1/pMB1/pBR322/pUC origin of replication
>Addgene plasmid #129053 | pSpdCas9-huTET1CD-T2A-mCherry(PX458)-SgmouseTSDR-1 | depositor full sequence | sequence record 247399 | pSpdCas9-huTET1CD-T2A-mCherry(PX458)-SgmouseTSDR-1 sequence 11407 bps
GAGGGCCTATTTCCCATGATTCCTTCATATTTGCATATACGATACAAGGCTGTTAGAGAGATAATTGGAA
TTAATTTGACTGTAAACACAAAGATATTAGTACAAAATACGTGACGTAGAAAGTAATAATTTCTTGGGTA
GTTTGCAGTTTTAAAATTATGTTTTAAAATGGACTATCATATGCTTACCGTAACTTGAAAGTATTTCGAT
TTCTTGGCTTTATATATCTTGTGGAAAGGACGAAACACCGCTTGAGATTCTAAAATCCGTGTTTTAGAGC
TAGAAATAGCAAGTTAAAATAAGGCTAGTCCGTTATCAACTTGAAAAAGTGGCACCGAGTCGGTGCTTTT
TTGTTTTAGAGCTAGAAATAGCAAGTTAAAATAAGGCTAGTCCGTTTTTAGCGCGTGCGCCAATTCTGCA
GACAAATGGCTCTAGAGGTACCCGTTACATAACTTACGGTAAATGGCCCGCCTGGCTGACCGCCCAACGA
CCCCCGCCCATTGACGTCAATAGTAACGCCAATAGGGACTTTCCATTGACGTCAATGGGTGGAGTATTTA
CGGTAAACTGCCCACTTGGCAGTACATCAAGTGTATCATATGCCAAGTACGCCCCCTATTGACGTCAATG
ACGGTAAATGGCCCGCCTGGCATTGTGCCCAGTACATGACCTTATGGGACTTTCCTACTTGGCAGTACAT
CTACGTATTAGTCATCGCTATTACCATGGTCGAGGTGAGCCCCACGTTCTGCTTCACTCTCCCCATCTCC
CCCCCCTCCCCACCCCCAATTTTGTATTTATTTATTTTTTAATTATTTTGTGCAGCGATGGGGGCGGGGG
GGGGGGGGGGGCGCGCGCCAGGCGGGGCGGGGCGGGGCGAGGGGCGGGGCGGGGCGAGGCGGAGAGGTGC
GGCGGCAGCCAATCAGAGCGGCGCGCTCCGAAAGTTTCCTTTTATGGCGAGGCGGCGGCGGCGGCGGCCC
TATAAAAAGCGAAGCGCGCGGCGGGCGGGAGTCGCTGCGACGCTGCCTTCGCCCCGTGCCCCGCTCCGCC
GCCGCCTCGCGCCGCCCGCCCCGGCTCTGACTGACCGCGTTACTCCCACAGGTGAGCGGGCGGGACGGCC
CTTCTCCTCCGGGCTGTAATTAGCTGAGCAAGAGGTAAGGGTTTAAGGGATGGTTGGTTGGTGGGGTATT
AATGTTTAATTACCTGGAGCACCTGCCTGAAATCACTTTTTTTCAGGTTGGACCGGTGCCACCATGTACC
CATACGATGTTCCAGATTACGCTTCGCCGAAGAAAAAGCGCAAGGTCGAAGCGTCCGACAAGAAGTACAG
CATCGGCCTGGCCATCGGCACCAACTCTGTGGGCTGGGCCGTGATCACCGACGAGTACAAGGTGCCCAGC
AAGAAATTCAAGGTGCTGGGCAACACCGACCGGCACAGCATCAAGAAGAACCTGATCGGAGCCCTGCTGT
TCGACAGCGGCGAAACAGCCGAGGCCACCCGGCTGAAGAGAACCGCCAGAAGAAGATACACCAGACGGAA
GAACCGGATCTGCTATCTGCAAGAGATCTTCAGCAACGAGATGGCCAAGGTGGACGACAGCTTCTTCCAC
AGACTGGAAGAGTCCTTCCTGGTGGAAGAGGATAAGAAGCACGAGCGGCACCCCATCTTCGGCAACATCG
TGGACGAGGTGGCCTACCACGAGAAGTACCCCACCATCTACCACCTGAGAAAGAAACTGGTGGACAGCAC
CGACAAGGCCGACCTGCGGCTGATCTATCTGGCCCTGGCCCACATGATCAAGTTCCGGGGCCACTTCCTG
ATCGAGGGCGACCTGAACCCCGACAACAGCGACGTGGACAAGCTGTTCATCCAGCTGGTGCAGACCTACA
ACCAGCTGTTCGAGGAAAACCCCATCAACGCCAGCGGCGTGGACGCCAAGGCCATCCTGTCTGCCAGACT
GAGCAAGAGCAGACGGCTGGAAAATCTGATCGCCCAGCTGCCCGGCGAGAAGAAGAATGGCCTGTTCGGC
AACCTGATTGCCCTGAGCCTGGGCCTGACCCCCAACTTCAAGAGCAACTTCGACCTGGCCGAGGATGCCA
AACTGCAGCTGAGCAAGGACACCTACGACGACGACCTGGACAACCTGCTGGCCCAGATCGGCGACCAGTA
CGCCGACCTGTTTCTGGCCGCCAAGAACCTGTCCGACGCCATCCTGCTGAGCGACATCCTGAGAGTGAAC
ACCGAGATCACCAAGGCCCCCCTGAGCGCCTCTATGATCAAGAGATACGACGAGCACCACCAGGACCTGA
CCCTGCTGAAAGCTCTCGTGCGGCAGCAGCTGCCTGAGAAGTACAAAGAGATTTTCTTCGACCAGAGCAA
GAACGGCTACGCCGGCTACATTGACGGCGGAGCCAGCCAGGAAGAGTTCTACAAGTTCATCAAGCCCATC
CTGGAAAAGATGGACGGCACCGAGGAACTGCTCGTGAAGCTGAACAGAGAGGACCTGCTGCGGAAGCAGC
GGACCTTCGACAACGGCAGCATCCCCCACCAGATCCACCTGGGAGAGCTGCACGCCATTCTGCGGCGGCA
GGAAGATTTTTACCCATTCCTGAAGGACAACCGGGAAAAGATCGAGAAGATCCTGACCTTCCGCATCCCC
TACTACGTGGGCCCTCTGGCCAGGGGAAACAGCAGATTCGCCTGGATGACCAGAAAGAGCGAGGAAACCA
TCACCCCCTGGAACTTCGAGGAAGTGGTGGACAAGGGCGCTTCCGCCCAGAGCTTCATCGAGCGGATGAC
CAACTTCGATAAGAACCTGCCCAACGAGAAGGTGCTGCCCAAGCACAGCCTGCTGTACGAGTACTTCACC
GTGTATAACGAGCTGACCAAAGTGAAATACGTGACCGAGGGAATGAGAAAGCCCGCCTTCCTGAGCGGCG
AGCAGAAAAAGGCCATCGTGGACCTGCTGTTCAAGACCAACCGGAAAGTGACCGTGAAGCAGCTGAAAGA
GGACTACTTCAAGAAAATCGAGTGCTTCGACTCCGTGGAAATCTCCGGCGTGGAAGATCGGTTCAACGCC
TCCCTGGGCACATACCACGATCTGCTGAAAATTATCAAGGACAAGGACTTCCTGGACAATGAGGAAAACG
AGGACATTCTGGAAGATATCGTGCTGACCCTGACACTGTTTGAGGACAGAGAGATGATCGAGGAACGGCT
GAAAACCTATGCCCACCTGTTCGACGACAAAGTGATGAAGCAGCTGAAGCGGCGGAGATACACCGGCTGG
GGCAGGCTGAGCCGGAAGCTGATCAACGGCATCCGGGACAAGCAGTCCGGCAAGACAATCCTGGATTTCC
TGAAGTCCGACGGCTTCGCCAACAGAAACTTCATGCAGCTGATCCACGACGACAGCCTGACCTTTAAAGA
GGACATCCAGAAAGCCCAGGTGTCCGGCCAGGGCGATAGCCTGCACGAGCACATTGCCAATCTGGCCGGC
AGCCCCGCCATTAAGAAGGGCATCCTGCAGACAGTGAAGGTGGTGGACGAGCTCGTGAAAGTGATGGGCC
GGCACAAGCCCGAGAACATCGTGATCGAAATGGCCAGAGAGAACCAGACCACCCAGAAGGGACAGAAGAA
CAGCCGCGAGAGAATGAAGCGGATCGAAGAGGGCATCAAAGAGCTGGGCAGCCAGATCCTGAAAGAACAC
CCCGTGGAAAACACCCAGCTGCAGAACGAGAAGCTGTACCTGTACTACCTGCAGAATGGGCGGGATATGT
ACGTGGACCAGGAACTGGACATCAACCGGCTGTCCGACTACGATGTGGACGCCATCGTGCCTCAGAGCTT
TCTGAAGGACGACTCCATCGACAACAAGGTGCTGACCAGAAGCGACAAGAACCGGGGCAAGAGCGACAAC
GTGCCCTCCGAAGAGGTCGTGAAGAAGATGAAGAACTACTGGCGGCAGCTGCTGAACGCCAAGCTGATTA
CCCAGAGAAAGTTCGACAATCTGACCAAGGCCGAGAGAGGCGGCCTGAGCGAACTGGATAAGGCCGGCTT
CATCAAGAGACAGCTGGTGGAAACCCGGCAGATCACAAAGCACGTGGCACAGATCCTGGACTCCCGGATG
AACACTAAGTACGACGAGAATGACAAGCTGATCCGGGAAGTGAAAGTGATCACCCTGAAGTCCAAGCTGG
TGTCCGATTTCCGGAAGGATTTCCAGTTTTACAAAGTGCGCGAGATCAACAACTACCACCACGCCCACGA
CGCCTACCTGAACGCCGTCGTGGGAACCGCCCTGATCAAAAAGTACCCTAAGCTGGAAAGCGAGTTCGTG
TACGGCGACTACAAGGTGTACGACGTGCGGAAGATGATCGCCAAGAGCGAGCAGGAAATCGGCAAGGCTA
CCGCCAAGTACTTCTTCTACAGCAACATCATGAACTTTTTCAAGACCGAGATTACCCTGGCCAACGGCGA
GATCCGGAAGCGGCCTCTGATCGAGACAAACGGCGAAACCGGGGAGATCGTGTGGGATAAGGGCCGGGAT
TTTGCCACCGTGCGGAAAGTGCTGAGCATGCCCCAAGTGAATATCGTGAAAAAGACCGAGGTGCAGACAG
GCGGCTTCAGCAAAGAGTCTATCCTGCCCAAGAGGAACAGCGATAAGCTGATCGCCAGAAAGAAGGACTG
GGACCCTAAGAAGTACGGCGGCTTCGACAGCCCCACCGTGGCCTATTCTGTGCTGGTGGTGGCCAAAGTG
GAAAAGGGCAAGTCCAAGAAACTGAAGAGTGTGAAAGAGCTGCTGGGGATCACCATCATGGAAAGAAGCA
GCTTCGAGAAGAATCCCATCGACTTTCTGGAAGCCAAGGGCTACAAAGAAGTGAAAAAGGACCTGATCAT
CAAGCTGCCTAAGTACTCCCTGTTCGAGCTGGAAAACGGCCGGAAGAGAATGCTGGCCTCTGCCGGCGAA
CTGCAGAAGGGAAACGAACTGGCCCTGCCCTCCAAATATGTGAACTTCCTGTACCTGGCCAGCCACTATG
AGAAGCTGAAGGGCTCCCCCGAGGATAATGAGCAGAAACAGCTGTTTGTGGAACAGCACAAGCACTACCT
GGACGAGATCATCGAGCAGATCAGCGAGTTCTCCAAGAGAGTGATCCTGGCCGACGCTAATCTGGACAAA
GTGCTGTCCGCCTACAACAAGCACCGGGATAAGCCCATCAGAGAGCAGGCCGAGAATATCATCCACCTGT
TTACCCTGACCAATCTGGGAGCCCCTGCCGCCTTCAAGTACTTTGACACCACCATCGACCGGAAGAGGTA
CACCAGCACCAAAGAGGTGCTGGACGCCACCCTGATCCACCAGAGCATCACCGGCCTGTACGAGACACGG
ATCGACCTGTCTCAGCTGGGAGGCGACAAAAGGCCGGCGGCCACGAAAAAGGCCGGCCAGGGAGGAGGAT
CCCTGCCCACCTGCAGCTGTCTTGATCGAGTTATACAAAAAGACAAAGGCCCATATTATACACACCTTGG
GGCAGGACCAAGTGTTGCTGCTGTCAGGGAAATCATGGAGAATAGGTATGGTCAAAAAGGAAACGCAATA
AGGATAGAAATAGTAGTGTACACCGGTAAAGAAGGGAAAAGCTCTCATGGGTGTCCAATTGCTAAGTGGG
TTTTAAGAAGAAGCAGTGATGAAGAAAAAGTTCTTTGTTTGGTCCGGCAGCGTACAGGCCACCACTGTCC
AACTGCTGTGATGGTGGTGCTCATCATGGTGTGGGATGGCATCCCTCTTCCAATGGCCGACCGGCTATAC
ACAGAGCTCACAGAGAATCTAAAGTCATACAATGGGCACCCTACCGACAGAAGATGCACCCTCAATGAAA
ATCGTACCTGTACATGTCAAGGAATTGATCCAGAGACTTGTGGAGCTTCATTCTCTTTTGGCTGTTCATG
GAGTATGTACTTTAATGGCTGTAAGTTTGGTAGAAGCCCAAGCCCCAGAAGATTTAGAATTGATCCAAGC
TCTCCCTTACATGAAAAAAACCTTGAAGATAACTTACAGAGTTTGGCTACACGATTAGCTCCAATTTATA
AGCAGTATGCTCCAGTAGCTTACCAAAATCAGGTGGAATATGAAAATGTTGCCCGAGAATGTCGGCTTGG
CAGCAAGGAAGGTCGACCCTTCTCTGGGGTCACTGCTTGCCTGGACTTCTGTGCTCATCCCCACAGGGAC
ATTCACAACATGAATAATGGAAGCACTGTGGTTTGTACCTTAACTCGAGAAGATAACCGCTCTTTGGGTG
TTATTCCTCAAGATGAGCAGCTCCATGTGCTACCTCTTTATAAGCTTTCAGACACAGATGAGTTTGGCTC
CAAGGAAGGAATGGAAGCCAAGATCAAATCTGGGGCCATCGAGGTCCTGGCACCCCGCCGCAAAAAAAGA
ACGTGTTTCACTCAGCCTGTTCCCCGTTCTGGAAAGAAGAGGGCTGCGATGATGACAGAGGTTCTTGCAC
ATAAGATAAGGGCAGTGGAAAAGAAACCTATTCCCCGAATCAAGCGGAAGAATAACTCAACAACAACAAA
CAACAGTAAGCCTTCGTCACTGCCAACCTTAGGGAGTAACACTGAGACCGTGCAACCTGAAGTAAAAAGT
GAAACCGAACCCCATTTTATCTTAAAAAGTTCAGACAACACTAAAACTTATTCGCTGATGCCATCCGCTC
CTCACCCAGTGAAAGAGGCATCTCCAGGCTTCTCCTGGTCCCCGAAGACTGCTTCAGCCACACCAGCTCC
ACTGAAGAATGACGCAACAGCCTCATGCGGGTTTTCAGAAAGAAGCAGCACTCCCCACTGTACGATGCCT
TCGGGAAGACTCAGTGGTGCCAATGCTGCAGCTGCTGATGGCCCTGGCATTTCACAGCTTGGCGAAGTGG
CTCCTCTCCCCACCCTGTCTGCTCCTGTGATGGAGCCCCTCATTAATTCTGAGCCTTCCACTGGTGTGAC
TGAGCCGCTAACGCCTCATCAGCCAAACCACCAGCCCTCCTTCCTCACCTCTCCTCAAGACCTTGCCTCT
TCTCCAATGGAAGAAGATGAGCAGCATTCTGAAGCAGATGAGCCTCCATCAGACGAACCCCTATCTGATG
ACCCCCTGTCACCTGCTGAGGAGAAATTGCCCCACATTGATGAGTATTGGTCAGACAGTGAGCACATCTT
TTTGGATGCAAATATTGGTGGGGTGGCCATCGCACCTGCTCACGGCTCGGTTTTGATTGAGTGTGCCCGG
CGAGAGCTGCACGCTACCACTCCTGTTGAGCACCCCAACCGTAATCATCCAACCCGCCTCTCCCTTGTCT
TTTACCAGCACAAAAACCTAAATAAGCCCCAACATGGTTTTGAACTAAACAAGATTAAGTTTGAGGCTAA
AGAAGCTAAGAATAAGAAAATGAAGGCCTCAGAGCAAAAAGACCAGGCAGCTAATGAAGGTCCAGAACAG
TCCTCTGAAGTAAATGAATTGAACCAAATTCCTTCTCATAAAGCATTAACATTAACCCATGACAATGTTG
TCACCGTGTCCCCTTATGCTCTCACACACGTTGCGGGGCCCTATAACCATTGGGTCATGGCCGGCCAGGC
AAAAAAGAAAAAGGAATTCGGCAGTGGAGAGGGCAGAGGAAGTCTGCTAACATGCGGTGACGTCGAGGAG
AATCCTGGCCCAGTGAGCAAGGGCGAGGAGGATAACATGGCCATCATCAAGGAGTTCATGCGCTTCAAGG
TGCACATGGAGGGCTCCGTGAACGGCCACGAGTTCGAGATCGAGGGCGAGGGCGAGGGCCGCCCCTACGA
GGGCACCCAGACCGCCAAGCTGAAGGTGACCAAGGGTGGCCCCCTGCCCTTCGCCTGGGACATCCTGTCC
CCTCAGTTCATGTACGGCTCCAAGGCCTACGTGAAGCACCCCGCCGACATCCCCGACTACTTGAAGCTGT
CCTTCCCCGAGGGCTTCAAGTGGGAGCGCGTGATGAACTTCGAGGACGGCGGCGTGGTGACCGTGACCCA
GGACTCCTCCCTGCAGGACGGCGAGTTCATCTACAAGGTGAAGCTGCGCGGCACCAACTTCCCCTCCGAC
GGCCCCGTAATGCAGAAGAAAACCATGGGCTGGGAGGCCTCCTCCGAGCGGATGTACCCCGAGGACGGCG
CCCTGAAGGGCGAGATCAAGCAGAGGCTGAAGCTGAAGGACGGCGGCCACTACGACGCTGAGGTCAAGAC
CACCTACAAGGCCAAGAAGCCCGTGCAGCTGCCCGGCGCCTACAACGTCAACATCAAGTTGGACATCACC
TCCCACAACGAGGACTACACCATCGTGGAACAGTACGAACGCGCCGAGGGCCGCCACTCCACCGGCGGCA
TGGACGAGCTGTACAAGTAAGAATTCTAACTAGAGCTCGCTGATCAGCCTCGACTGTGCCTTCTAGTTGC
CAGCCATCTGTTGTTTGCCCCTCCCCCGTGCCTTCCTTGACCCTGGAAGGTGCCACTCCCACTGTCCTTT
CCTAATAAAATGAGGAAATTGCATCGCATTGTCTGAGTAGGTGTCATTCTATTCTGGGGGGTGGGGTGGG
GCAGGACAGCAAGGGGGAGGATTGGGAAGAGAATAGCAGGCATGCTGGGGAGCGGCCGCAGGAACCCCTA
GTGATGGAGTTGGCCACTCCCTCTCTGCGCGCTCGCTCGCTCACTGAGGCCGGGCGACCAAAGGTCGCCC
GACGCCCGGGCTTTGCCCGGGCGGCCTCAGTGAGCGAGCGAGCGCGCAGCTGCCTGCAGGGGCGCCTGAT
GCGGTATTTTCTCCTTACGCATCTGTGCGGTATTTCACACCGCATA
[142 nt withheld, positions 8867-9008]
C
[141 nt withheld, positions 9010-9150]
CCTTTGACGTTGGAGTCCACGTTCTTT
[37 nt withheld, positions 9178-9214]
ACCCTATCTCGGGCTATTCTTTTGATTTATAAGGGATTTTGCCGATTTCGGCCTATTGGTTAAAAAATGA
GCTGATTTAACAAAAATTTAACGCGAATTTTAACAAAATATTAACGTTTACAATTTTATGGTGCACTCTC
AGTACAATCTGCTCTGATGCCGCATAGTTAAGCCAGCCCCGACACCCGCCAACACCCGCTGACGCGCCCT
GACGGGCTTGTCTGCTCCCGGCATCCGCTTACAGACAAGCTGTGACCGTCTCCGGGAGCTGCATGTGTCA
GAGGTTTTCACCGTCATCACCGAAACGCGCGAGACGAAAGGGCCTCGTGATACGCCTATTTTTATAGGTT
AATGTCATGATAATAATGGTTTCTTAGACGTCAGGTGGCACTTTTCGGGGAAATGTGCGCGGAACCCCTA
TTTGTTTATTTTTCTAAATACATTCAAATATGTATCCGCTCATGAGACAATAACCCTGATAAATGCTTCA
ATAATATTGAAAAAGGAAGAGTATGAGTATTCAACATTTCCGTGTCGCCCTTATTCCCTTTTTTGCGGCA
TTTTGCCTTCCTGTTTTTGCTCACCCAGAAACGCTGGTGAAAGTAAAAGATGCTGAAGATCAGTTGGGTG
CACGAGTGGGTTACATCGAACTGGATCTCAACAGCGGTAAGATCCTTGAGAGTTTTCGCCCCGAAGAACG
TTTTCCAATGATGAGCACTTTTAAAGTTCTGCTATGTGGCGCGGTATTATCCCGTATTGACGCCGGGCAA
GAGCAACTCGGTCGCCGCATACACTATTCTCAGAATGACTTGGTTGAGTACTCACCAGTCACAGAAAAGC
ATCTTACGGATGGCATGACAGTAAGAGAATTATGCAGTGCTGCCATAACCATGAGTGATAACACTGCGGC
CAACTTACTTCTGACAACGATCGGAGGACCGAAGGAGCTAACCGCTTTTTTGCACAACATGGGGGATCAT
GTAACTCGCCTTGATCGTTGGGAACCGGAGCTGAATGAAGCCATACCAAACGACGAGCGTGACACCACGA
TGCCTGTAGCAATGGCAACAACGTTGCGCAAACTATTAACTGGCGAACTACTTACTCTAGCTTCCCGGCA
ACAATTAATAGACTGGATGGAGGCGGATAAAGTTGCAGGACCACTTCTGCGCTCGGCCCTTCCGGCTGGC
TGGTTTATTGCTGATAAATCTGGAGCCGGTGAGCGTGGAAGCCGCGGTATCATTGCAGCACTGGGGCCAG
ATGGTAAGCCCTCCCGTATCGTAGTTATCTACACGACGGGGAGTCAGGCAACTATGGATGAACGAAATAG
ACAGATCGCTGAGATAGGTGCCTCACTGATTAAGCATTGGTAACTGTCAGACCAAGTTTACTCATATATA
CTTTAGATTGATTTAAAACTTCATTTTTAATTTAAAAGGATCTAGGTGAAGATCCTTTTTGATAATCTCA
TGACCAAAATCCCTTAACGTGAGTTTTCGTTCCACTGAGCGTCAGACCCCGTAGAAAAGATCAAAGGATC
TTCTTGAGATCCTTTTTTTCTGCGCGTAATCTGCTGCTTGCAAACAAAAAAACCACCGCTACCAGCGGTG
GTTTGTTTGCCGGATCAAGAGCTACCAACTCTTTTTCCGAAGGTAACTGGCTTCAGCAGAGCGCAGATAC
CAAATACTGTCCTTCTAGTGTAGCCGTAGTTAGGCCACCACTTCAAGAACTCTGTAGCACCGCCTACATA
CCTCGCTCTGCTAATCCTGTTACCAGTGGCTGCTGCCAGTGGCGATAAGTCGTGTCTTACCGGGTTGGAC
TCAAGACGATAGTTACCGGATAAGGCGCAGCGGTCGGGCTGAACGGGGGGTTCGTGCACACAGCCCAGCT
TGGAGCGAACGACCTACACCGAACTGAGATACCTACAGCGTGAGCTATGAGAAAGCGCCACGCTTCCCGA
AGGGAGAAAGGCGGACAGGTATCCGGTAAGCGGCAGGGTCGGAACAGGAGAGCGCACGAGGGAGCTTCCA
GGGGGAAACGCCTGGTATCTTTATAGTCCTGTCGGGTTTCGCCACCTCTGACTTGAGCGTCGATTTTTGT
GATGCTCGTCAGGGGGGCGGAGCCTATGGAAAAACGCCAGCAACGCGGCCTTTTTACGGTTCCTGGCCTT
TTGCTGGCCTTTTGCTCACATGT
