Features (pLannotate 1.2.2; 22 found; start..end, strand, type, name):
     40..280     +  promoter       U6 promoter: RNA polymerase III promoter for human U6 snRNA
    310..385     +  misc_RNA       gRNA scaffold: guide RNA scaffold for the Streptococcus pyogenes CRISPR/Cas9 system
    392..435     +  misc_RNA       gRNA scaffold (fragment): guide RNA scaffold for the Streptococcus pyogenes CRISPR/Cas9 system
    482..767     +  enhancer       CMV enhancer: human cytomegalovirus immediate early enhancer; contains an 18-bp deletion relative to the standard CMV enhancer
    769..887     +  promoter       chicken β-actin promoter (fragment): contains a 21-bp deletion relative to the standard chicken β-actin promoter
    879..1000    +  promoter       chicken β-actin promoter (fragment): No description available
   1001..1228    +  intron         hybrid intron: hybrid between chicken β-actin (CBA) and minute virus of mice (MMV) introns (Gray et al., 2011)
   1249..1276    +  CDS            3xHA (fragment): three tandem HA epitope tags
   1309..5409    +  CDS            Cas9: Cas9 (Csn1) endonuclease from the Streptococcus pyogenes Type II CRISPR/Cas system generates RNA-guided double strand breaks in DNA
   5410..5443    +  CDS            nucleoplasmin NLS (fragment): bipartite nuclear localization signal from nucleoplasmin
   5455..7608    +  CDS            TET1 (fragment): TET1_HUMAN - Also known as CXXC6, KIAA1676, LCX. Experimental evidence at protein level: Swiss-Prot protein existence level 1. Dioxygenase that catalyzes the conversion of the modified genomic base 5-methylcytosine (5mC) into 5-hydroxymethylcytosine (5hmC) and plays a key role in active DNA demethylation. Also mediates subsequent conversion of 5hmC into 5-formylcytosine (5fC), and conversion of 5fC to 5-carboxylcytosine (5caC). Conversion of 5mC into 5hmC, 5fC and 5caC probably constitutes the first step in cytosine demethylation. Methylation at the C5 position of cytosine bases is an epigenet
   7611..7635    +  CDS            nucleoplasmin NLS (fragment): bipartite nuclear localization signal from nucleoplasmin
   7705..8411    +  CDS            mCherry (fragment): monomeric derivative of DsRed fluorescent protein (Shaner et al., 2004) mammalian codon-optimized
   8446..8557    +  polyA_signal   bGH poly(A) signal: bovine growth hormone polyadenylation signal
   8662..8802    +  repeat_region  AAV2 ITR: inverted terminal repeat of adeno-associated virus serotype 2 inverted
   8807..8858    -  misc_feature   bom (fragment): basis of mobility region from pBR322
   8877..9332    +  rep_origin     f1 ori (sequence partly withheld): f1 bacteriophage origin of replication; arrow indicates direction of (+) strand synthesis
   9333..9382    -  misc_feature   bom (fragment): basis of mobility region from pBR322
   9484..9519    -  CDS            rop (fragment): Rop protein, which maintains plasmids at low copy number; rop
   9614..9718    +  promoter       AmpR promoter: bla
   9719..10579   +  CDS            AmpR: β-lactamase; bla; confers resistance to ampicillin, carbenicillin, and related antibiotics
  10750..11338   +  rep_origin     ori: high-copy-number ColE1/pMB1/pBR322/pUC origin of replication
>Addgene plasmid #129053 | pSpdCas9-huTET1CD-T2A-mCherry(PX458)-SgmouseTSDR-1 | addgene full sequence | sequence record 256238 | Addgene Partial NGS Result
TACGGTTCCTGGCCTTTTGCTGGCCTTTTGCTCACATGTGAGGGCCTATTTCCCATGATTCCTTCATATT
TGCATATACGATACAAGGCTGTTAGAGAGATAATTGGAATTAATTTGACTGTAAACACAAAGATATTAGT
ACAAAATACGTGACGTAGAAAGTAATAATTTCTTGGGTAGTTTGCAGTTTTAAAATTATGTTTTAAAATG
GACTATCATATGCTTACCGTAACTTGAAAGTATTTCGATTTCTTGGCTTTATATATCTTGTGGAAAGGAC
GAAACACCGCTTGAGATTCTAAAATCCGTGTTTTAGAGCTAGAAATAGCAAGTTAAAATAAGGCTAGTCC
GTTATCAACTTGAAAAAGTGGCACCGAGTCGGTGCTTTTTTGTTTTAGAGCTAGAAATAGCAAGTTAAAA
TAAGGCTAGTCCGTTTTTAGCGCGTGCGCCAATTCTGCAGACAAATGGCTCTAGAGGTACCCGTTACATA
ACTTACGGTAAATGGCCCGCCTGGCTGACCGCCCAACGACCCCCGCCCATTGACGTCAATAGTAACGCCA
ATAGGGACTTTCCATTGACGTCAATGGGTGGAGTATTTACGGTAAACTGCCCACTTGGCAGTACATCAAG
TGTATCATATGCCAAGTACGCCCCCTATTGACGTCAATGACGGTAAATGGCCCGCCTGGCATTGTGCCCA
GTACATGACCTTATGGGACTTTCCTACTTGGCAGTACATCTACGTATTAGTCATCGCTATTACCATGGTC
GAGGTGAGCCCCACGTTCTGCTTCACTCTCCCCATCTCCCCCCCCTCCCCACCCCCAATTTTGTATTTAT
TTATTTTTTAATTATTTTGTGCAGCGATGGGGGCGGGGGGGGGGGGGCGAGGCGGAGAGGTGCGGCGGCA
GCCAATCAGAGCGGCGCGCTCCGAAAGTTTCCTTTTATGGCGAGGCGGCGGCGGCGGCGGCCCTATAAAA
AGCGAAGCGCGCGGCGGGCGGGAGTCGCTGCGCGCTGCCTTCGCCCCGTGCCCCGCTCCGCCGCCGCCTC
GCGCCGCCCGCCCCGGCTCTGACTGACCGCGTTACTCCCACAGGTGAGCGGGCGGGACGGCCCTTCTCCT
CCGGGCTGTAATTAGCTGAGCAAGAGGTAAGGGTTTAAGGGATGGTTGGTTGGTGGGGTATTAATGTTTA
ATTACCTGGAGCACCTGCCTGAAATCACTTTTTTTCAGGTTGGACCGGTGCCACCATGTACCCATACGAT
GTTCCAGATTACGCTTCGCCGAAGAAAAAGCGCAAGGTCGAAGCGTCCGACAAGAAGTACAGCATCGGCC
TGGCCATCGGCACCAACTCTGTGGGCTGGGCCGTGATCACCGACGAGTACAAGGTGCCCAGCAAGAAATT
CAAGGTGCTGGGCAACACCGACCGGCACAGCATCAAGAAGAACCTGATCGGAGCCCTGCTGTTCGACAGC
GGCGAAACAGCCGAGGCCACCCGGCTGAAGAGAACCGCCAGAAGAAGATACACCAGACGGAAGAACCGGA
TCTGCTATCTGCAAGAGATCTTCAGCAACGAGATGGCCAAGGTGGACGACAGCTTCTTCCACAGACTGGA
AGAGTCCTTCCTGGTGGAAGAGGATAAGAAGCACGAGCGGCACCCCATCTTCGGCAACATCGTGGACGAG
GTGGCCTACCACGAGAAGTACCCCACCATCTACCACCTGAGAAAGAAACTGGTGGACAGCACCGACAAGG
CCGACCTGCGGCTGATCTATCTGGCCCTGGCCCACATGATCAAGTTCCGGGGCCACTTCCTGATCGAGGG
CGACCTGAACCCCGACAACAGCGACGTGGACAAGCTGTTCATCCAGCTGGTGCAGACCTACAACCAGCTG
TTCGAGGAAAACCCCATCAACGCCAGCGGCGTGGACGCCAAGGCCATCCTGTCTGCCAGACTGAGCAAGA
GCAGACGGCTGGAAAATCTGATCGCCCAGCTGCCCGGCGAGAAGAAGAATGGCCTGTTCGGCAACCTGAT
TGCCCTGAGCCTGGGCCTGACCCCCAACTTCAAGAGCAACTTCGACCTGGCCGAGGATGCCAAACTGCAG
CTGAGCAAGGACACCTACGACGACGACCTGGACAACCTGCTGGCCCAGATCGGCGACCAGTACGCCGACC
TGTTTCTGGCCGCCAAGAACCTGTCCGACGCCATCCTGCTGAGCGACATCCTGAGAGTGAACACCGAGAT
CACCAAGGCCCCCCTGAGCGCCTCTATGATCAAGAGATACGACGAGCACCACCAGGACCTGACCCTGCTG
AAAGCTCTCGTGCGGCAGCAGCTGCCTGAGAAGTACAAAGAGATTTTCTTCGACCAGAGCAAGAACGGCT
ACGCCGGCTACATTGACGGCGGAGCCAGCCAGGAAGAGTTCTACAAGTTCATCAAGCCCATCCTGGAAAA
GATGGACGGCACCGAGGAACTGCTCGTGAAGCTGAACAGAGAGGACCTGCTGCGGAAGCAGCGGACCTTC
GACAACGGCAGCATCCCCCACCAGATCCACCTGGGAGAGCTGCACGCCATTCTGCGGCGGCAGGAAGATT
TTTACCCATTCCTGAAGGACAACCGGGAAAAGATCGAGAAGATCCTGACCTTCCGCATCCCCTACTACGT
GGGCCCTCTGGCCAGGGGAAACAGCAGATTCGCCTGGATGACCAGAAAGAGCGAGGAAACCATCACCCCC
TGGAACTTCGAGGAAGTGGTGGACAAGGGCGCTTCCGCCCAGAGCTTCATCGAGCGGATGACCAACTTCG
ATAAGAACCTGCCCAACGAGAAGGTGCTGCCCAAGCACAGCCTGCTGTACGAGTACTTCACCGTGTATAA
CGAGCTGACCAAAGTGAAATACGTGACCGAGGGAATGAGAAAGCCCGCCTTCCTGAGCGGCGAGCAGAAA
AAGGCCATCGTGGACCTGCTGTTCAAGACCAACCGGAAAGTGACCGTGAAGCAGCTGAAAGAGGACTACT
TCAAGAAAATCGAGTGCTTCGACTCCGTGGAAATCTCCGGCGTGGAAGATCGGTTCAACGCCTCCCTGGG
CACATACCACGATCTGCTGAAAATTATCAAGGACAAGGACTTCCTGGACAATGAGGAAAACGAGGACATT
CTGGAAGATATCGTGCTGACCCTGACACTGTTTGAGGACAGAGAGATGATCGAGGAACGGCTGAAAACCT
ATGCCCACCTGTTCGACGACAAAGTGATGAAGCAGCTGAAGCGGCGGAGATACACCGGCTGGGGCAGGCT
GAGCCGGAAGCTGATCAACGGCATCCGGGACAAGCAGTCCGGCAAGACAATCCTGGATTTCCTGAAGTCC
GACGGCTTCGCCAACAGAAACTTCATGCAGCTGATCCACGACGACAGCCTGACCTTTAAAGAGGACATCC
AGAAAGCCCAGGTGTCCGGCCAGGGCGATAGCCTGCACGAGCACATTGCCAATCTGGCCGGCAGCCCCGC
CATTAAGAAGGGCATCCTGCAGACAGTGAAGGTGGTGGACGAGCTCGTGAAAGTGATGGGCCGGCACAAG
CCCGAGAACATCGTGATCGAAATGGCCAGAGAGAACCAGACCACCCAGAAGGGACAGAAGAACAGCCGCG
AGAGAATGAAGCGGATCGAAGAGGGCATCAAAGAGCTGGGCAGCCAGATCCTGAAAGAACACCCCGTGGA
AAACACCCAGCTGCAGAACGAGAAGCTGTACCTGTACTACCTGCAGAATGGGCGGGATATGTACGTGGAC
CAGGAACTGGACATCAACCGGCTGTCCGACTACGATGTGGACGCCATCGTGCCTCAGAGCTTTCTGAAGG
ACGACTCCATCGACAACAAGGTGCTGACCAGAAGCGACAAGAACCGGGGCAAGAGCGACAACGTGCCCTC
CGAAGAGGTCGTGAAGAAGATGAAGAACTACTGGCGGCAGCTGCTGAACGCCAAGCTGATTACCCAGAGA
AAGTTCGACAATCTGACCAAGGCCGAGAGAGGCGGCCTGAGCGAACTGGATAAGGCCGGCTTCATCAAGA
GACAGCTGGTGGAAACCCGGCAGATCACAAAGCACGTGGCACAGATCCTGGACTCCCGGATGAACACTAA
GTACGACGAGAATGACAAGCTGATCCGGGAAGTGAAAGTGATCACCCTGAAGTCCAAGCTGGTGTCCGAT
TTCCGGAAGGATTTCCAGTTTTACAAAGTGCGCGAGATCAACAACTACCACCACGCCCACGACGCCTACC
TGAACGCCGTCGTGGGAACCGCCCTGATCAAAAAGTACCCTAAGCTGGAAAGCGAGTTCGTGTACGGCGA
CTACAAGGTGTACGACGTGCGGAAGATGATCGCCAAGAGCGAGCAGGAAATCGGCAAGGCTACCGCCAAG
TACTTCTTCTACAGCAACATCATGAACTTTTTCAAGACCGAGATTACCCTGGCCAACGGCGAGATCCGGA
AGCGGCCTCTGATCGAGACAAACGGCGAAACCGGGGAGATCGTGTGGGATAAGGGCCGGGATTTTGCCAC
CGTGCGGAAAGTGCTGAGCATGCCCCAAGTGAATATCGTGAAAAAGACCGAGGTGCAGACAGGCGGCTTC
AGCAAAGAGTCTATCCTGCCCAAGAGGAACAGCGATAAGCTGATCGCCAGAAAGAAGGACTGGGACCCTA
AGAAGTACGGCGGCTTCGACAGCCCCACCGTGGCCTATTCTGTGCTGGTGGTGGCCAAAGTGGAAAAGGG
CAAGTCCAAGAAACTGAAGAGTGTGAAAGAGCTGCTGGGGATCACCATCATGGAAAGAAGCAGCTTCGAG
AAGAATCCCATCGACTTTCTGGAAGCCAAGGGCTACAAAGAAGTGAAAAAGGACCTGATCATCAAGCTGC
CTAAGTACTCCCTGTTCGAGCTGGAAAACGGCCGGAAGAGAATGCTGGCCTCTGCCGGCGAACTGCAGAA
GGGAAACGAACTGGCCCTGCCCTCCAAATATGTGAACTTCCTGTACCTGGCCAGCCACTATGAGAAGCTG
AAGGGCTCCCCCGAGGATAATGAGCAGAAACAGCTGTTTGTGGAACAGCACAAGCACTACCTGGACGAGA
TCATCGAGCAGATCAGCGAGTTCTCCAAGAGAGTGATCCTGGCCGACGCTAATCTGGACAAAGTGCTGTC
CGCCTACAACAAGCACCGGGATAAGCCCATCAGAGAGCAGGCCGAGAATATCATCCACCTGTTTACCCTG
ACCAATCTGGGAGCCCCTGCCGCCTTCAAGTACTTTGACACCACCATCGACCGGAAGAGGTACACCAGCA
CCAAAGAGGTGCTGGACGCCACCCTGATCCACCAGAGCATCACCGGCCTGTACGAGACACGGATCGACCT
GTCTCAGCTGGGAGGCGACAAAAGGCCGGCGGCCACGAAAAAGGCCGGCCAGGGAGGAGGATCCCTGCCC
ACCTGCAGCTGTCTTGATCGAGTTATACAAAAAGACAAAGGCCCATATTATACACACCTTGGGGCAGGAC
CAAGTGTTGCTGCTGTCAGGGAAATCATGGAGAATAGGTATGGTCAAAAAGGAAACGCAATAAGGATAGA
AATAGTAGTGTACACCGGTAAAGAAGGGAAAAGCTCTCATGGGTGTCCAATTGCTAAGTGGGTTTTAAGA
AGAAGCAGTGATGAAGAAAAAGTTCTTTGTTTGGTCCGGCAGCGTACAGGCCACCACTGTCCAACTGCTG
TGATGGTGGTGCTCATCATGGTGTGGGATGGCATCCCTCTTCCAATGGCCGACCGGCTATACACAGAGCT
CACAGAGAATCTAAAGTCATACAATGGGCACCCTACCGACAGAAGATGCACCCTCAATGAAAATCGTACC
TGTACATGTCAAGGAATTGATCCAGAGACTTGTGGAGCTTCATTCTCTTTTGGCTGTTCATGGAGTATGT
ACTTTAATGGCTGTAAGTTTGGTAGAAGCCCAAGCCCCAGAAGATTTAGAATTGATCCAAGCTCTCCCTT
ACATGAAAAAAACCTTGAAGATAACTTACAGAGTTTGGCTACACGATTAGCTCCAATTTATAAGCAGTAT
GCTCCAGTAGCTTACCAAAATCAGGTGGAATATGAAAATGTTGCCCGAGAATGTCGGCTTGGCAGCAAGG
AAGGTCGACCCTTCTCTGGGGTCACTGCTTGCCTGGACTTCTGTGCTCATCCCCACAGGGACATTCACAA
CATGAATAATGGAAGCACTGTGGTTTGTACCTTAACTCGAGAAGATAACCGCTCTTTGGGTGTTATTCCT
CAAGATGAGCAGCTCCATGTGCTACCTCTTTATAAGCTTTCAGACACAGATGAGTTTGGCTCCAAGGAAG
GAATGGAAGCCAAGATCAAATCTGGGGCCATCGAGGTCCTGGCACCCCGCCGCAAAAAAAGAACGTGTTT
CACTCAGCCTGTTCCCCGTTCTGGAAAGAAGAGGGCTGCGATGATGACAGAGGTTCTTGCACATAAGATA
AGGGCAGTGGAAAAGAAACCTATTCCCCGAATCAAGCGGAAGAATAACTCAACAACAACAAACAACAGTA
AGCCTTCGTCACTGCCAACCTTAGGGAGTAACACTGAGACCGTGCAACCTGAAGTAAAAAGTGAAACCGA
ACCCCATTTTATCTTAAAAAGTTCAGACAACACTAAAACTTATTCGCTGATGCCATCCGCTCCTCACCCA
GTGAAAGAGGCATCTCCAGGCTTCTCCTGGTCCCCGAAGACTGCTTCAGCCACACCAGCTCCACTGAAGA
ATGACGCAACAGCCTCATGCGGGTTTTCAGAAAGAAGCAGCACTCCCCACTGTACGATGCCTTCGGGAAG
ACTCAGTGGTGCCAATGCTGCAGCTGCTGATGGCCCTGGCATTTCACAGCTTGGCGAAGTGGCTCCTCTC
CCCACCCTGTCTGCTCCTGTGATGGAGCCCCTCATTAATTCTGAGCCTTCCACTGGTGTGACTGAGCCGC
TAACGCCTCATCAGCCAAACCACCAGCCCTCCTTCCTCACCTCTCCTCAAGACCTTGCCTCTTCTCCAAT
GGAAGAAGATGAGCAGCATTCTGAAGCAGATGAGCCTCCATCAGACGAACCCCTATCTGATGACCCCCTG
TCACCTGCTGAGGAGAAATTGCCCCACATTGATGAGTATTGGTCAGACAGTGAGCACATCTTTTTGGATG
CAAATATTGGTGGGGTGGCCATCGCACCTGCTCACGGCTCGGTTTTGATTGAGTGTGCCCGGCGAGAGCT
GCACGCTACCACTCCTGTTGAGCACCCCAACCGTAATCATCCAACCCGCCTCTCCCTTGTCTTTTACCAG
CACAAAAACCTAAATAAGCCCCAACATGGTTTTGAACTAAACAAGATTAAGTTTGAGGCTAAAGAAGCTA
AGAATAAGAAAATGAAGGCCTCAGAGCAAAAAGACCAGGCAGCTAATGAAGGTCCAGAACAGTCCTCTGA
AGTAAATGAATTGAACCAAATTCCTTCTCATAAAGCATTAACATTAACCCATGACAATGTTGTCACCGTG
TCCCCTTATGCTCTCACACACGTTGCGGGGCCCTATAACCATTGGGTCATGGCCGGCCAGGCAAAAAAGA
AAAAGGAATTCGGCAGTGGAGAGGGCAGAGGAAGTCTGCTAACATGCGGTGACGTCGAGGAGAATCCTGG
CCCAGTGAGCAAGGGCGAGGAGGATAACATGGCCATCATCAAGGAGTTCATGCGCTTCAAGGTGCACATG
GAGGGCTCCGTGAACGGCCACGAGTTCGAGATCGAGGGCGAGGGCGAGGGCCGCCCCTACGAGGGCACCC
AGACCGCCAAGCTGAAGGTGACCAAGGGTGGCCCCCTGCCCTTCGCCTGGGACATCCTGTCCCCTCAGTT
CATGTACGGCTCCAAGGCCTACGTGAAGCACCCCGCCGACATCCCCGACTACTTGAAGCTGTCCTTCCCC
GAGGGCTTCAAGTGGGAGCGCGTGATGAACTTCGAGGACGGCGGCGTGGTGACCGTGACCCAGGACTCCT
CCCTGCAGGACGGCGAGTTCATCTACAAGGTGAAGCTGCGCGGCACCAACTTCCCCTCCGACGGCCCCGT
AATGCAGAAGAAAACCATGGGCTGGGAGGCCTCCTCCGAGCGGATGTACCCCGAGGACGGCGCCCTGAAG
GGCGAGATCAAGCAGAGGCTGAAGCTGAAGGACGGCGGCCACTACGACGCTGAGGTCAAGACCACCTACA
AGGCCAAGAAGCCCGTGCAGCTGCCCGGCGCCTACAACGTCAACATCAAGTTGGACATCACCTCCCACAA
CGAGGACTACACCATCGTGGAACAGTACGAACGCGCCGAGGGCCGCCACTCCACCGGCGGCATGGACGAG
CTGTACAAGTAAGAATTCTAACTAGAGCTCGCTGATCAGCCTCGACTGTGCCTTCTAGTTGCCAGCCATC
TGTTGTTTGCCCCTCCCCCGTGCCTTCCTTGACCCTGGAAGGTGCCACTCCCACTGTCCTTTCCTAATAA
AATGAGGAAATTGCATCGCATTGTCTGAGTAGGTGTCATTCTATTCTGGGGGGTGGGGTGGGGCAGGACA
GCAAGGGGGAGGATTGGGAAGAGAATAGCAGGCATGCTGGGGAGCGGCCGCAGGAACCCCTAGTGATGGA
GTTGGCCACTCCCTCTCTGCGCGCTCGCTCGCTCACTGAGGCCGGGCGACCAAAGGTCGCCCGACGCCCG
GGCTTTGCCCGGGCGGCCTCAGTGAGCGAGCGAGCGCGCAGCTGCCTGCAGGGGCGCCTGATGCGGTATT
TTCTCCTTACGCATCTGTGCGGTATTTCACACCGCATA
[95 nt withheld, positions 8859-8953]
T
[46 nt withheld, positions 8955-9000]
C
[141 nt withheld, positions 9002-9142]
CCTTTGACGTTGGAGTCCACGTTCTTT
[37 nt withheld, positions 9170-9206]
ACTCTATCTCGGGCTATTCTTTTGATTTATAAGGGATTTTGCCGATTTCGGTCTATTGGTTAAAAAATGA
GCTGATTTAACAAAAATTTAACGCGAATTTTAACAAAATATTAACGTTTACAATTTTATGGTGCACTCTC
AGTACAATCTGCTCTGATGCCGCATAGTTAAGCCAGCCCCGACACCCGCCAACACCCGCTGACGCGCCCT
GACGGGCTTGTCTGCTCCCGGCATCCGCTTACAGACAAGCTGTGACCGTCTCCGGGAGCTGCATGTGTCA
GAGGTTTTCACCGTCATCACCGAAACGCGCGAGACGAAAGGGCCTCGTGATACGCCTATTTTTATAGGTT
AATGTCATGATAATAATGGTTTCTTAGACGTCAGGTGGCACTTTTCGGGGAAATGTGCGCGGAACCCCTA
TTTGTTTATTTTTCTAAATACATTCAAATATGTATCCGCTCATGAGACAATAACCCTGATAAATGCTTCA
ATAATATTGAAAAAGGAAGAGTATGAGTATTCAACATTTCCGTGTCGCCCTTATTCCCTTTTTTGCGGCA
TTTTGCCTTCCTGTTTTTGCTCACCCAGAAACGCTGGTGAAAGTAAAAGATGCTGAAGATCAGTTGGGTG
CACGAGTGGGTTACATCGAACTGGATCTCAACAGCGGTAAGATCCTTGAGAGTTTTCGCCCCGAAGAACG
TTTTCCAATGATGAGCACTTTTAAAGTTCTGCTATGTGGCGCGGTATTATCCCGTATTGACGCCGGGCAA
GAGCAACTCGGTCGCCGCATACACTATTCTCAGAATGACTTGGTTGAGTACTCACCAGTCACAGAAAAGC
ATCTTACGGATGGCATGACAGTAAGAGAATTATGCAGTGCTGCCATAACCATGAGTGATAACACTGCGGC
CAACTTACTTCTGACAACGATCGGAGGACCGAAGGAGCTAACCGCTTTTTTGCACAACATGGGGGATCAT
GTAACTCGCCTTGATCGTTGGGAACCGGAGCTGAATGAAGCCATACCAAACGACGAGCGTGACACCACGA
TGCCTGTAGCAATGGCAACAACGTTGCGCAAACTATTAACTGGCGAACTACTTACTCTAGCTTCCCGGCA
ACAATTAATAGACTGGATGGAGGCGGATAAAGTTGCAGGACCACTTCTGCGCTCGGCCCTTCCGGCTGGC
TGGTTTATTGCTGATAAATCTGGAGCCGGTGAGCGTGGAAGCCGCGGTATCATTGCAGCACTGGGGCCAG
ATGGTAAGCCCTCCCGTATCGTAGTTATCTACACGACGGGGAGTCAGGCAACTATGGATGAACGAAATAG
ACAGATCGCTGAGATAGGTGCCTCACTGATTAAGCATTGGTAACTGTCAGACCAAGTTTACTCATATATA
CTTTAGATTGATTTAAAACTTCATTTTTAATTTAAAAGGATCTAGGTGAAGATCCTTTTTGATAATCTCA
TGACCAAAATCCCTTAACGTGAGTTTTCGTTCCACTGAGCGTCAGACCCCGTAGAAAAGATCAAAGGATC
TTCTTGAGATCCTTTTTTTCTGCGCGTAATCTGCTGCTTGCAAACAAAAAAACCACCGCTACCAGCGGTG
GTTTGTTTGCCGGATCAAGAGCTACCAACTCTTTTTCCGAAGGTAACTGGCTTCAGCAGAGCGCAGATAC
CAAATACTGTTCTTCTAGTGTAGCCGTAGTTAGGCCACCACTTCAAGAACTCTGTAGCACCGCCTACATA
CCTCGCTCTGCTAATCCTGTTACCAGTGGCTGCTGCCAGTGGCGATAAGTCGTGTCTTACCGGGTTGGAC
TCAAGACGATAGTTACCGGATAAGGCGCAGCGGTCGGGCTGAACGGGGGGTTCGTGCACACAGCCCAGCT
TGGAGCGAACGACCTACACCGAACTGAGATACCTACAGCGTGAGCTATGAGAAAGCGCCACGCTTCCCGA
AGGGAGAAAGGCGGACAGGTATCCGGTAAGCGGCAGGGTCGGAACAGGAGAGCGCACGAGGGAGCTTCCA
GGGGGAAACGCCTGGTATCTTTATAGTCCTGTCGGGTTTCGCCACCTCTGACTTGAGCGTCGATTTTTGT
GATGCTCGTCAGGGGGGCGGAGCCTATGGAAAAACGCCAGCAACGCGGCCTTTT
